Addgene plasmid #122053: pRRLSIN.cPPT.PGK.MyoD.WPRE
Purpose: Lentiviral expression of MyoD
Depositing lab: Stephen Tapscott. Depositing organization: Fred Hutchinson Cancer Center. Publication: Conversion of MyoD to a neurogenic factor: binding site specificity determines lineage. Fong AP, Yao Z, Zhong JW, Johnson NM, Farr GH 3rd, Maves L, Tapscott SJ. Cell Rep. 2015 Mar 31;10(12):1937-46. doi: 10.1016/j.celrep.2015.02.055. Epub 2015 Mar 19. PubMed 25801030.
Backbone
  Vector backbone: pRRLSIN.cPPT.PGK.WPRE
  Backbone size w/o insert (bp): 6667
  Total vector size (bp): 8475
  Vector type: Mammalian Expression, Lentiviral
Growth in bacteria
  Bacterial resistance: Ampicillin, 100 μg/mL
  Growth temperature: 37°C
  Growth strain: NEB Stable
  Copy number: Low Copy
Gene/Insert
  Gene/Insert name: MyoD
  Species: M. musculus (mouse)
  Insert size (bp): 957
  GenBank ID: NM_010866.2
  Entrez Gene: Myod1 (a.k.a. MYF3, MyoD, Myod-1, bHLHc1)
  Cloning method: Unknown
  Sequencing primers: 5′ AGTCGGCTCCCTCGTTGACC; 3′ CAGCGTATCCACATAGCGTAAA
Terms and licenses: Academic/Nonprofit Terms; Industry Terms: Not Available to Industry
How to cite: pRRLSIN.cPPT.PGK.MyoD.WPRE was a gift from Stephen Tapscott (Addgene plasmid # 122053 ; http://n2t.net/addgene:122053 ; RRID:Addgene_122053)
