[The description below was written by a language model from this plasmid's Addgene catalogue record and pLannotate feature annotations shown in this document.]
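Description:
pRRLSIN.cPPT.PGK.MyoD.WPRE is a third-generation, self-inactivating HIV-1-based lentiviral transfer plasmid for expressing mouse MyoD (Myod1) in mammalian cells. It is built on the pRRLSIN.cPPT.PGK.WPRE backbone and totals 8,475 bp. In E. coli it is maintained through a ColE1/pUC-type origin and selected with ampicillin via the β-lactamase gene. The catalogue lists it as low copy and names a recombination-limiting strain, a common choice for plasmids with repeated LTRs. An f1 origin, an SV40 origin and remnants of a pBluescript-type cloning region (lac promoter/operator, lacZα fragment, T3 and T7 promoters) are also present in the backbone.

The viral genome is transcribed in packaging cells from a hybrid 5' LTR in which the RSV enhancer/promoter replaces U3, making genomic RNA production independent of Tat. Downstream lie the Ψ packaging signal with a partial gag sequence, the Rev response element for Rev-dependent nuclear export, and the cPPT/CTS, which improves nuclear import of the reverse-transcribed genome. The internal expression cassette uses the human PGK promoter to drive the Myod1 coding sequence, followed by the WPRE to enhance transcript stability and expression. No tag, reporter or mammalian selection marker is annotated. The ΔU3 3' LTR is copied to both ends on integration, silencing LTR promoter activity so that expression depends on PGK alone. An SV40 polyadenylation signal follows the 3' LTR.

MyoD is a bHLH transcription factor that activates muscle-specific genes and can convert fibroblasts toward a myogenic fate. The stated purpose is lentiviral expression of MyoD, and the associated study examined how MyoD binding-site specificity determines lineage.
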