Features (pLannotate 1.2.2; 27 found; start..end, strand, type, name):
      1..25      +  rep_origin     RSF ori (fragment): Plasmids containing the RSF 1030 origin of replication can be propagated in E. coli cells that contain additional plasmids with compatible origins.
     27..119     +  CDS            lacI (fragment): lac repressor; lacI; The lac repressor binds to the lac operator to inhibit transcription in E. coli. This inhibition can be relieved by adding lactose or isopropyl-β-D-thiogalactopyranoside (IPTG).
    132..153     +  protein_bind   CAP binding site: CAP binding activates transcription in the presence of cAMP. E. coli catabolite activator protein
    168..198     +  promoter       lac promoter: promoter for the E. coli lac operon
    206..222     +  protein_bind   lac operator: The lac repressor binds to the lac operator to inhibit transcription in E. coli. This inhibition can be relieved by adding lactose or isopropyl-β-D-thiogalactopyranoside (IPTG). lac repressor encoded by lacI
    267..285     +  promoter       T3 promoter: promoter for bacteriophage T3 RNA polymerase
    313..539     +  promoter       RSV promoter: Rous sarcoma virus enhancer/promoter
    540..720     +  LTR            5' LTR (truncated): truncated 5' long terminal repeat (LTR) from HIV-1
    767..892     +  misc_feature   HIV-1 Ψ: packaging signal of human immunodeficiency virus type 1
    876..1239    +  CDS            HIV-1 gag (fragment): gag protein from human immunodeficiency virus 1; gag
   1385..1618    +  misc_feature   RRE: The Rev response element (RRE) of HIV-1 allows for Rev-dependent mRNA export from the nucleus to the cytoplasm.
   1995..2095    +  CDS            Rev (fragment): human immunodeficiency virus 1 (HIV-1) Rev protein; rev; enhances nuclear export of unspliced and incompletely spliced viral mRNAs
   2114..2231    +  misc_feature   cPPT/CTS: central polypurine tract and central termination sequence of HIV-1
   2251..2274    -  misc_feature   MCS (fragment): pBluescript multiple cloning site
   2277..2787    +  promoter       hPGK promoter: human phosphoglycerate kinase 1 promoter
   2981..3934    +  CDS            Myod1: MYOD1_MOUSE - Also known as Myod. Experimental evidence at protein level: Swiss-Prot protein existence level 1. Acts as a transcriptional activator that promotes transcription of muscle-specific target genes and plays a role in muscle differentiation (PubMed:16901893). Together with MYF5 and MYOG, co-occupies muscle-specific gene promoter core region during myogenesis. Induces fibroblasts to differentiate into myoblasts. Interacts with and is inhibited by the twist protein. This interaction probably involves the basic domains of both proteins (PubMed:21798092, PubMed:3175662). From Mus musculu
   4631..5219    +  misc_feature   WPRE: woodchuck hepatitis virus posttranscriptional regulatory element
   5236..5304    +  CDS            nef (fragment): NEF_HV1Z2 - Experimental evidence at protein level: Swiss-Prot protein existence level 1. Extracellular Nef protein targets CD4(+) T-lymphocytes for apoptosis by interacting with CXCR4 surface receptors. From Human immunodeficiency virus type 1 group M subtype D (isolate Z2/CDC-Z34) (HIV-1).
   5306..5539    +  LTR            3' LTR (ΔU3): self-inactivating 3' long terminal repeat (LTR) from HIV-1
   5611..5732    +  polyA_signal   SV40 poly(A) signal: SV40 polyadenylation signal
   5772..5907    +  rep_origin     SV40 ori: SV40 origin of replication
   5928..5946    -  promoter       T7 promoter: promoter for bacteriophage T7 RNA polymerase
   5954..6109    +  CDS            lacZα (fragment): LacZα fragment of β-galactosidase; lacZ fragment
   6114..6542    +  rep_origin     f1 ori (sequence partly withheld): f1 bacteriophage origin of replication; arrow indicates direction of (+) strand synthesis
   6595..6699    +  promoter       AmpR promoter: bla
   6700..7560    +  CDS            AmpR: β-lactamase; bla; confers resistance to ampicillin, carbenicillin, and related antibiotics
   7731..8319    +  rep_origin     ori: high-copy-number ColE1/pMB1/pBR322/pUC origin of replication
>Addgene plasmid #122053 | pRRLSIN.cPPT.PGK.MyoD.WPRE | addgene full sequence | sequence record 235535 | Addgene NGS Result
GAGTCAGTGAGCGAGGAAGCGGAAGAGCGCCCAATACGCAAACCGCCTCTCCCCGCGCGTTGGCCGATTC
ATTAATGCAGCTGGCACGACAGGTTTCCCGACTGGAAAGCGGGCAGTGAGCGCAACGCAATTAATGTGAG
TTAGCTCACTCATTAGGCACCCCAGGCTTTACACTTTATGCTTCCGGCTCGTATGTTGTGTGGAATTGTG
AGCGGATAACAATTTCACACAGGAAACAGCTATGACCATGATTACGCCAAGCGCGCAATTAACCCTCACT
AAAGGGAACAAAAGCTGGAGCTGCAAGCTTAATGTAGTCTTATGCAATACTCTTGTAGTCTTGCAACATG
GTAACGATGAGTTAGCAACATGCCTTACAAGGAGAGAAAAAGCACCGTGCATGCCGATTGGTGGAAGTAA
GGTGGTACGATCGTGCCTTATTAGGAAGGCAACAGACGGGTCTGACATGGATTGGACGAACCACTGAATT
GCCGCATTGCAGAGATATTGTATTTAAGTGCCTAGCTCGATACATAAACGGGTCTCTCTGGTTAGACCAG
ATCTGAGCCTGGGAGCTCTCTGGCTAACTAGGGAACCCACTGCTTAAGCCTCAATAAAGCTTGCCTTGAG
TGCTTCAAGTAGTGTGTGCCCGTCTGTTGTGTGACTCTGGTAACTAGAGATCCCTCAGACCCTTTTAGTC
AGTGTGGAAAATCTCTAGCAGTGGCGCCCGAACAGGGACTTGAAAGCGAAAGGGAAACCAGAGGAGCTCT
CTCGACGCAGGACTCGGCTTGCTGAAGCGCGCACGGCAAGAGGCGAGGGGCGGCGACTGGTGAGTACGCC
AAAAATTTTGACTAGCGGAGGCTAGAAGGAGAGAGATGGGTGCGAGAGCGTCAGTATTAAGCGGGGGAGA
ATTAGATCGCGATGGGAAAAAATTCGGTTAAGGCCAGGGGGAAAGAAAAAATATAAATTAAAACATATAG
TATGGGCAAGCAGGGAGCTAGAACGATTCGCAGTTAATCCTGGCCTGTTAGAAACATCAGAAGGCTGTAG
ACAAATACTGGGACAGCTACAACCATCCCTTCAGACAGGATCAGAAGAACTTAGATCATTATATAATACA
GTAGCAACCCTCTATTGTGTGCATCAAAGGATAGAGATAAAAGACACCAAGGAAGCTTTAGACAAGATAG
AGGAAGAGCAAAACAAAAGTAAGACCACCGCACAGCAAGCGGCCGCTGATCTTCAGACCTGGAGGAGGAG
ATATGAGGGACAATTGGAGAAGTGAATTATATAAATATAAAGTAGTAAAAATTGAACCATTAGGAGTAGC
ACCCACCAAGGCAAAGAGAAGAGTGGTGCAGAGAGAAAAAAGAGCAGTGGGAATAGGAGCTTTGTTCCTT
GGGTTCTTGGGAGCAGCAGGAAGCACTATGGGCGCAGCGTCAATGACGCTGACGGTACAGGCCAGACAAT
TATTGTCTGGTATAGTGCAGCAGCAGAACAATTTGCTGAGGGCTATTGAGGCGCAACAGCATCTGTTGCA
ACTCACAGTCTGGGGCATCAAGCAGCTCCAGGCAAGAATCCTGGCTGTGGAAAGATACCTAAAGGATCAA
CAGCTCCTGGGGATTTGGGGTTGCTCTGGAAAACTCATTTGCACCACTGCTGTGCCTTGGAATGCTAGTT
GGAGTAATAAATCTCTGGAACAGATTTGGAATCACACGACCTGGATGGAGTGGGACAGAGAAATTAACAA
TTACACAAGCTTAATACACTCCTTAATTGAAGAATCGCAAAACCAGCAAGAAAAGAATGAACAAGAATTA
TTGGAATTAGATAAATGGGCAAGTTTGTGGAATTGGTTTAACATAACAAATTGGCTGTGGTATATAAAAT
TATTCATAATGATAGTAGGAGGCTTGGTAGGTTTAAGAATAGTTTTTGCTGTACTTTCTATAGTGAATAG
AGTTAGGCAGGGATATTCACCATTATCGTTTCAGACCCACCTCCCAACCCCGAGGGGACCCGACAGGCCC
GAAGGAATAGAAGAAGAAGGTGGAGAGAGAGACAGAGACAGATCCATTCGATTAGTGAACGGATCTCGAC
GGTATCGGTTAACTTTTAAAAGAAAAGGGGGGATTGGGGGGTACAGTGCAGGGGAAAGAATAGTAGACAT
AATAGCAACAGACATACAAACTAAAGAATTACAAAAACAAATTACAAAAATTCAAAATTTTATCGATCAC
GAGACTAGCCTCGAGAAGCTTGATATCGAATTCCACGGGGTTGGGGTTGCGCCTTTTCCAAGGCAGCCCT
GGGTTTGCGCAGGGACGCGGCTGCTCTGGGCGTGGTTCCGGGAAACGCAGCGGCGCCGACCCTGGGTCTC
GCACATTCTTCACGTCCGTTCGCAGCGTCACCCGGATCTTCGCCGCTACCCTTGTGGGCCCCCCGGCGAC
GCTTCCTGCTCCGCCCCTAAGTCGGGAAGGTTCCTTGCGGTTCGCGGCGTGCCGGACGTGACAAACGGAA
GCCGCACGTCTCACTAGTACCCTCGCAGACGGACAGCGCCAGGGAGCAATGGCAGCGCGCCGACCGCGAT
GGGCTGTGGCCAATAGCGGCTGCTCAGCAGGGCGCGCCGAGAGCAGCGGCCGGGAAGGGGCGGTGCGGGA
GGCGGGGTGTGGGGCGGTAGTGTGGGCCCTGTTCCTGCCCGCGCGGTGTTCCGCATTCTGCAAGCCTCCG
GAGCGCACGTCGGCAGTCGGCTCCCTCGTTGACCGAATCACCGACCTCTCTCCCCAGGGGGATCCCAGTG
TGGTGGTACGTAGGAATTCGGACACCTCTGACAGGACAGGACAGGGAGGAGGGGTAGAGGACAGCCGGTG
TGCATTCCAACCCACAGAACCTTTGTCATTGTACTGTTGGGGTTCCGGAGTGGCAGAAAGTTAAGACGAC
TCTCACGGCTTGGGTTGAGGCTGGACCCAGGAACTGGGATATGGAGCTTCTATCGCCGCCACTCCGGGAC
ATAGACTTGACAGGCCCCGACGGCTCTCTCTGCTCCTTTGAGACAGCAGACGACTTCTATGATGATCCGT
GTTTCGACTCACCAGACCTGCGCTTTTTTGAGGACCTGGACCCGCGCCTGGTGCACGTGGGAGCCCTCCT
GAAACCGGAGGAGCACGCACACTTCTCTACTGCGGTGCACCCAGGCCCAGGCGCTCGTGAGGATGAGCAT
GTGCGCGCGCCCAGCGGGCACCACCAGGCGGGTCGCTGCTTGCTGTGGGCCTGCAAGGCGTGCAAGCGCA
AGACCACCAACGCTGATCGCCGCAAGGCCGCCACCATGCGCGAGCGCCGCCGCCTGAGCAAAGTGAATGA
GGCCTTCGAGACGCTCAAGCGCTGCACGTCCAGCAACCCGAACCAGCGGCTACCCAAGGTGGAGATCCTG
CGCAACGCCATCCGCTACATCGAAGGTCTGCAGGCTCTGCTGCGCGACCAGGACGCCGCGCCCCCTGGCG
CCGCTGCCTTCTACGCACCTGGACCGCTGCCCCCAGGCCGTGGCAGCGAGCACTACAGTGGCGACTCAGA
CGCGTCCAGCCCGCGCTCCAACTGCTCTGATGGCATGATGGATTACAGCGGCCCCCCAAGCGGCCCCCGG
CGGCAGAATGGCTACGACACCGCCTACTACAGTGAGGCGGTGCGCGAGTCCAGGCCAGGGAAGAGTGCGG
CTGTGTCGAGCCTCGACTGCCTGTCCAGCATAGTGGAGCGCATCTCCACAGACAGCCCCGCTGCGCCTGC
GCTGCTTTTGGCAGATGCACCACCAGAGTCGCCTCCGGGTCCGCCAGAGGGGGCATCCCTAAGCGACACA
GAACAGGGAACCCAGACCCCGTCTCCCGACGCCGCCCCTCAGTGTCCTGCAGGCTCAAACCCCAATGCGA
TTTATCAGGTGCTTTGAGAGATCGACTGCAGCAGCAGAGGGCGCACCACCGTAGGCACTCCTGGGGATGG
TGCCCCTGGTTCTTCACGCCCAAAAGATGAAGCTTAAATGACACTCTTCCCAACTGTCCTTTCGAAGCCG
TTCTTCCAGAGGGAAGGGAAGAGCAGAAGTCTGTCCTAGATCCAGCCCCAAAGAAAGGACATAGTCCTTT
TTGTTGTTGTTGTTGTAGTCCTTCAGTTGTTTGTTTGTTTTTTCATGCGGCTCACAGCGAAGGCCACTTG
CACTCTGGCTGCACCTCACTGGGCCAGAGCTGATCCTTGAGTGGCCAGGCGCTCTTCCTTTCCTCATAGC
ACAGGGGTGAGCCTTGCACACCTAAGCCCTGCCCTCCACATCCTTTTGTTTGTCACTTTCTGGAGCCCTC
CTGGCACCCACTTTTCCCCACAGCTTGCGGAGGCCACTCAGGTCTCAGGTGTAACAGGTGTAACCATACC
CCACTCTCCCCCTTCCCGCGGTTCAGGACCACTTATTTTTTTATATAAGACTTTTGTAATCTATTCGTGT
AAATAAGAGTTGCTTGGCCAGAGCGGGAGCCCCTTGGGCTATATTTATCTCCCAGGCATGCTGTGTAGTG
CAACAAAAACTTTGTATGTTTATTCCTCAAGCGGGCGAGTCAGGTGTTGGAAATCCGAATTCGCCAGCAC
AGTGGTCGACAATCAACCTCTGGATTACAAAATTTGTGAAAGATTGACTGGTATTCTTAACTATGTTGCT
CCTTTTACGCTATGTGGATACGCTGCTTTAATGCCTTTGTATCATGCTATTGCTTCCCGTATGGCTTTCA
TTTTCTCCTCCTTGTATAAATCCTGGTTGCTGTCTCTTTATGAGGAGTTGTGGCCCGTTGTCAGGCAACG
TGGCGTGGTGTGCACTGTGTTTGCTGACGCAACCCCCACTGGTTGGGGCATTGCCACCACCTGTCAGCTC
CTTTCCGGGACTTTCGCTTTCCCCCTCCCTATTGCCACGGCGGAACTCATCGCCGCCTGCCTTGCCCGCT
GCTGGACAGGGGCTCGGCTGTTGGGCACTGACAATTCCGTGGTGTTGTCGGGGAAGCTGACGTCCTTTCC
ATGGCTGCTCGCCTGTGTTGCCACCTGGATTCTGCGCGGGACGTCCTTCTGCTACGTCCCTTCGGCCCTC
AATCCAGCGGACCTTCCTTCCCGCGGCCTGCTGCCGGCTCTGCGGCCTCTTCCGCGTCTTCGCCTTCGCC
CTCAGACGAGTCGGATCTCCCTTTGGGCCGCCTCCCCGCCTGGAATTCGAGCTCGGTACCTTTAAGACCA
ATGACTTACAAGGCAGCTGTAGATCTTAGCCACTTTTTAAAAGAAAAGGGGGGACTGGAAGGGCTAATTC
ACTCCCAACGAAGACAAGATCTGCTTTTTGCTTGTACTGGGTCTCTCTGGTTAGACCAGATCTGAGCCTG
GGAGCTCTCTGGCTAACTAGGGAACCCACTGCTTAAGCCTCAATAAAGCTTGCCTTGAGTGCTTCAAGTA
GTGTGTGCCCGTCTGTTGTGTGACTCTGGTAACTAGAGATCCCTCAGACCCTTTTAGTCAGTGTGGAAAA
TCTCTAGCAGTAGTAGTTCATGTCATCTTATTATTCAGTATTTATAACTTGCAAAGAAATGAATATCAGA
GAGTGAGAGGAACTTGTTTATTGCAGCTTATAATGGTTACAAATAAAGCAATAGCATCACAAATTTCACA
AATAAAGCATTTTTTTCACTGCATTCTAGTTGTGGTTTGTCCAAACTCATCAATGTATCTTATCATGTCT
GGCTCTAGCTATCCCGCCCCTAACTCCGCCCATCCCGCCCCTAACTCCGCCCAGTTCCGCCCATTCTCCG
CCCCATGGCTGACTAATTTTTTTTATTTATGCAGAGGCCGAGGCCGCCTCGGCCTCTGAGCTATTCCAGA
AGTAGTGAGGAGGCTTTTTTGGAGGCCTAGGGACGTACCCAATTCGCCCTATAGTGAGTCGTATTACGCG
CGCTCACTGGCCGTCGTTTTACAACGTCGTGACTGGGAAAACCCTGGCGTTACCCAACTTAATCGCCTTG
CAGCACATCCCCCTTTCGCCAGCTGGCGTAATAGCGAAGAGGCCCGCACCGATCGCCCTTCCCAACAGTT
GCGCAGCCTGAATGGCGAATGGG
[124 nt withheld, positions 6114-6237]
C
[91 nt withheld, positions 6239-6329]
A
[49 nt withheld, positions 6331-6379]
CCTTTGACGTTGGAGTCCACGTTCTTT
[37 nt withheld, positions 6407-6443]
ACCCTATCTCGGTCTATTCTTTTGATTTATAAGGGATTTTGCCGATTTCGGCCTATTGGTTAAAAAATGA
GCTGATTTAACAAAAATTTAACGCGAATTTTAACAAAATATTAACGCTTACAATTTAGGTGGCACTTTTC
GGGGAAATGTGCGCGGAACCCCTATTTGTTTATTTTTCTAAATACATTCAAATATGTATCCGCTCATGAG
ACAATAACCCTGATAAATGCTTCAATAATATTGAAAAAGGAAGAGTATGAGTATTCAACATTTCCGTGTC
GCCCTTATTCCCTTTTTTGCGGCATTTTGCCTTCCTGTTTTTGCTCACCCAGAAACGCTGGTGAAAGTAA
AAGATGCTGAAGATCAGTTGGGTGCACGAGTGGGTTACATCGAACTGGATCTCAACAGCGGTAAGATCCT
TGAGAGTTTTCGCCCCGAAGAACGTTTTCCAATGATGAGCACTTTTAAAGTTCTGCTATGTGGCGCGGTA
TTATCCCGTATTGACGCCGGGCAAGAGCAACTCGGTCGCCGCATACACTATTCTCAGAATGACTTGGTTG
AGTACTCACCAGTCACAGAAAAGCATCTTACGGATGGCATGACAGTAAGAGAATTATGCAGTGCTGCCAT
AACCATGAGTGATAACACTGCGGCCAACTTACTTCTGACAACGATCGGAGGACCGAAGGAGCTAACCGCT
TTTTTGCACAACATGGGGGATCATGTAACTCGCCTTGATCGTTGGGAACCGGAGCTGAATGAAGCCATAC
CAAACGACGAGCGTGACACCACGATGCCTGTAGCAATGGCAACAACGTTGCGCAAACTATTAACTGGCGA
ACTACTTACTCTAGCTTCCCGGCAACAATTAATAGACTGGATGGAGGCGGATAAAGTTGCAGGACCACTT
CTGCGCTCGGCCCTTCCGGCTGGCTGGTTTATTGCTGATAAATCTGGAGCCGGTGAGCGTGGGTCTCGCG
GTATCATTGCAGCACTGGGGCCAGATGGTAAGCCCTCCCGTATCGTAGTTATCTACACGACGGGGAGTCA
GGCAACTATGGATGAACGAAATAGACAGATCGCTGAGATAGGTGCCTCACTGATTAAGCATTGGTAACTG
TCAGACCAAGTTTACTCATATATACTTTAGATTGATTTAAAACTTCATTTTTAATTTAAAAGGATCTAGG
TGAAGATCCTTTTTGATAATCTCATGACCAAAATCCCTTAACGTGAGTTTTCGTTCCACTGAGCGTCAGA
CCCCGTAGAAAAGATCAAAGGATCTTCTTGAGATCCTTTTTTTCTGCGCGTAATCTGCTGCTTGCAAACA
AAAAAACCACCGCTACCAGCGGTGGTTTGTTTGCCGGATCAAGAGCTACCAACTCTTTTTCCGAAGGTAA
CTGGCTTCAGCAGAGCGCAGATACCAAATACTGTTCTTCTAGTGTAGCCGTAGTTAGGCCACCACTTCAA
GAACTCTGTAGCACCGCCTACATACCTCGCTCTGCTAATCCTGTTACCAGTGGCTGCTGCCAGTGGCGAT
AAGTCGTGTCTTACCGGGTTGGACTCAAGACGATAGTTACCGGATAAGGCGCAGCGGTCGGGCTGAACGG
GGGGTTCGTGCACACAGCCCAGCTTGGAGCGAACGACCTACACCGAACTGAGATACCTACAGCGTGAGCT
ATGAGAAAGCGCCACGCTTCCCGAAGGGAGAAAGGCGGACAGGTATCCGGTAAGCGGCAGGGTCGGAACA
GGAGAGCGCACGAGGGAGCTTCCAGGGGGAAACGCCTGGTATCTTTATAGTCCTGTCGGGTTTCGCCACC
TCTGACTTGAGCGTCGATTTTTGTGATGCTCGTCAGGGGGGCGGAGCCTATGGAAAAACGCCAGCAACGC
GGCCTTTTTACGGTTCCTGGCCTTTTGCTGGCCTTTTGCTCACATGTTCTTTCCTGCGTTATCCCCTGAT
TCTGTGGATAACCGTATTACCGCCTTTGAGTGAGCTGATACCGCTCGCCGCAGCCGAACGACCGAGCGCA
GC
